>Addgene plasmid #72656 | pLEXY (pDN137) | addgene partial sequence | sequence record 135491 | CMV-F 5'-CGCAAATGGGCGGTAGGCGTG-3'
CTATATAAGCAGAGCTGGTTTAGTGAACCGTCAGATCCGCTAGCGCTACCGGACTCAGATCTCGAGCTCA
AGCTTCGAATTCCGCCACCATGAAGTCTTCCGCGTGGATCCGGCTTACTAAAAGCCAGATAACAGTATGC
GTATTTGCGCGCTGATTTTTGCGGTATAAGAATATATACTGATATGTATACCCGAAGTATGTCAAAAAGA
GGTATGCTATGAAGCAGCGTATTACAGTGACAGTTGACAGCGACAGCTATCAGTTGCTCAAGGCATATAT
GATGTCAATATCTCCGGTCTGGTAAGCACAACCATGCAGAATGAAGCCCGTCGTCTGCGTGCCGAACGCT
GGAAAGCGGAAAATCAGGAAGGGATGGCTGAGGTCGCCCGGTTTATTGAAATGAACGGCTCTTTTGCTGA
CGAGAACAGGGGCTGGTGAAATGCAGTTTAAGGTTTACACCTATAAAAGAGAGAGCCGTTATCGTCTGTT
TGTGGATGTACAGAGTGATATTATTGACACGCCCGGGCGACGGATGGTGATCCCCCTGGCCAGTGCACGT
CTGCTGTCAGATAAAGTCTCCCGTGAACTTTACCCGGTGGTGCATATCGGGGATGAAAGCTGGCGCATGA
TGACCACCGATATGGCCAGTGTGCCGGTCTCCGTTATCGGGGAAGAAGTGGCTGATCTCAGCCACCGCGA
AAATGACATCAAAAACGCCATTAACCTGATGTTCTGGGGAATATAAATGTCAGGCTCCCTTATACACAGC
CAGTGAAGACAAGTGAGCAAGGGCGAGGAGGATAACATGGCCATCATCAAGGAGTTCATGCGCTTCAAGG
TGCACATGGAGGGCTCCGTGAACGGCCACGAGTTCGAGATCGAGGGCGAGGGCGAGGGCCGCCCCTACGA
GGGCACCCAGACCGCCAAGCTGAAGGTGACCAAGGGTGGCCCCCTGCCCTTCGCCTGGGA
