>Addgene plasmid #72656 | pLEXY (pDN137) | addgene partial sequence | sequence record 135492 | SV40pA-R 5'-GAAATTTGTGATGCTATTGC-3'
TTATAAGCTGCAATAAACAAGTTAACAACAACAATTGCATTCATTTTATGTTTCAGGTTCAGGGGGAGGT
GTGGGAGGTTTTTTAAAGCAAGTAAAACCTCTACAAATGTGGTATGGCTGATTATGATCTAGAGTCGCGG
CCGCTCGAGCTAGTCCAGGTTCAGGTCGGCCAGCTCCTTCAGCAGCTCGTCAATATTTTCTGCAGTTTTC
TTAATCAGCATGACTCCCTCTCTCTCGGCAGCATCTCGGACATGCTCAGTTCCATCCAACTGAACCCCAA
TAAAGTACTGGACATCTCCCTTCTGATCTCGCATAGGCTGCAAGTGAAAGAGGTTCCAGAACTTTTTACC
ACTCTTTGTATAATTAATCAGCTGAACAGTGACCTCTGTTTGGTTATCTATGGCATCTCTAATTTTTCTC
ACTGTCGCGCGATCAGTTTCAGGACCTTGTAGAAACCTGCAGTTTCTTCCCAAAATTTCTTCACGGCTAT
ATTCTGTCAACTGCAAGAAACTATCGGACGCGAATATAATGGGATTATCTGGCAATCTTGGGTCAGTAAT
GACAAAGTTCTTCTCAATACGTTCAAGTGTAGTAGCCAAACTTCCACCTGAACCTCCAGATCCACCCTTG
TACAGCTCGTCCATGCCGCCGGTGGAGTGGCGGCCCTCGGCGCGTTCGTACTGTTCCACGATGGTGTAGT
CCTCGTTGTGGGAGGTGATGTCCAACTTGATGTTGACGTTGTAGGCGCCGGGCAGCTGCACGGGCTTCTT
GGCCTTGTAGGTGGTCTTGACCTCAGCGTCGTAGTGGCCGCCGTCCTTCAGCTTCAGCCTCTGCTTGATC
TCGCCCTTCAGGGCGCCGTCCTCGGGGTACATCCGCTCGGAGGAGGCCTCCCAGCCCATGGTTTTCTTCT
GCATTACGGGGCCGTCGGAGGGGAAGTTGGTGCCGCGCAGCTTCACCTTGTAGATGAACTCGCCGTCCTG
CAGGGAGGAGTCCTGGGTCACGGTCACCACGCCGCCGTCCTCGAAGTTCATCACGCGCTCCCACTTGAAG
CCCTCGGGGAAGGACAGCTTCAAGTAGTCGGGGATGTCGGCGGGGTGCTTCACGTAGGCCTTGGAGCCGT
ACATGAACTGAGGGGACAGGATGTCC
