[The description below was written by a language model from this plasmid's Addgene catalogue record.]
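Description:
pLEXY (pDN137) is an empty mammalian expression backbone derived from the Clontech vector pEGFP-N1, recorded with a backbone size of 5855 bp, and designed as a Golden Gate entry vector. It is a high-copy plasmid selected in bacteria with kanamycin. The record specifies propagation in a ccdB-resistant ("ccdB Survival") strain, which suggests that the cloning site holds a ccdB counter-selection cassette that is displaced when an insert is assembled. However, no feature table is provided, so neither this cassette nor the Type IIS enzyme used for assembly is explicitly stated. The promoter field lists "CMV-F", which is also the 5′ sequencing primer. Together with the pEGFP-N1 origin, this points to the CMV immediate-early promoter driving expression, and the SV40pA-R reverse primer points to an SV40 polyadenylation signal downstream.

The payload is a C-terminal mCherry-LEXY tag carried on the backbone. A coding sequence of interest inserted by Golden Gate assembly is therefore expressed as a fusion of the protein of interest to mCherry-LEXY. mCherry provides red fluorescence for following the fusion's subcellular localization. LEXY is the optogenetic module from the associated work on light control of nuclear protein export, and it allows the tagged protein to be driven out of the nucleus on illumination. This version deliberately lacks a constitutive nuclear localization signal, so nuclear import in the dark depends on whatever targeting the inserted protein itself provides. The construct is typically used to build light-controllable versions of proteins for reversible control of their nuclear abundance in mammalian cells.
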