Addgene plasmid #72656: pLEXY (pDN137)
Purpose: (Empty Backbone) golden gate entry vector for mCherry-LEXY tagging of proteins (no constitutive NLS)
Depositing lab: Barbara Di Ventura & Roland Eils. Depositing organization: Deutsches Krebsforschungszentrum (DKFZ). Publication: Optogenetic control of nuclear protein export. Niopek D, Wehler P, Roensch J, Eils R, Di Ventura B. Nat Commun. 2016 Feb 8;7:10624. doi: 10.1038/ncomms10624. PubMed 26853913.
Backbone
  Vector backbone: pEGFP-N1
  Backbone manufacturer: Clontech
  Backbone size (bp): 5855
  Vector type: Mammalian Expression ; golden gate entry vector
  Promoter: CMV-F
  Tag / fusion protein: mCherry-LEXY (C terminal on backbone)
Growth in bacteria
  Bacterial resistance: Kanamycin, 50 μg/mL
  Growth temperature: 37°C
  Growth strain: ccdB Survival
  Copy number: High Copy
Gene/Insert
  Cloning method: Restriction Enzyme
  Sequencing primers: 5′ CMV-F; 3′ SV40pA-R
Terms and licenses: Academic/Nonprofit Terms; Industry Terms: Not Available to Industry
How to cite: pLEXY (pDN137) was a gift from Barbara Di Ventura & Roland Eils (Addgene plasmid # 72656 ; http://n2t.net/addgene:72656 ; RRID:Addgene_72656)
