LOCUS       Exported 5855 bp ds-DNA circular SYN 12-MAY-2021
DEFINITION  golden gate entry vector for mCherry-LEXY tagging of proteins (no
            constitutive NLS).
ACCESSION   .
VERSION     .
KEYWORDS    pLEXY (pDN137)
SOURCE      synthetic DNA construct
  ORGANISM  synthetic DNA construct
REFERENCE   1 (bases 1 to 5855)
  AUTHORS   Niopek D, Wehler P, Roensch J, Eils R, Di Ventura B
  TITLE     Optogenetic control of nuclear protein export.
  JOURNAL   Nat Commun. 2016 Feb 8;7:10624. doi: 10.1038/ncomms10624.
  PUBMED    26853913
REFERENCE   2 (bases 1 to 5855)
  AUTHORS   .
  TITLE     Direct Submission
  JOURNAL   Exported May 12, 2021 from SnapGene Server 1.1.58
            http://www.snapgene.com
FEATURES             Location/Qualifiers
     source          1..5855
                     /organism="synthetic DNA construct"
                     /mol_type="other DNA"
     enhancer        61..364
                     /label=CMV enhancer
                     /note="human cytomegalovirus immediate early enhancer"
     promoter        365..568
                     /label=CMV promoter
                     /note="human cytomegalovirus (CMV) immediate early
                     promoter"
     primer_bind     519..539
                     /label=CMV-F
                     /note="Human CMV immediate early promoter, forward primer"
     CDS             993..1298
                     /codon_start=1
                     /gene="ccdB"
                     /product="CcdB, a bacterial toxin that poisons DNA gyrase"
                     /label=ccdB
                     /note="Plasmids containing the ccdB gene cannot be
                     propagated in standard E. coli strains."
                     /translation="MQFKVYTYKRESRYRLFVDVQSDIIDTPGRRMVIPLASARLLSDK
                     VSRELYPVVHIGDESWRMMTTDMASVPVSVIGEEVADLSHRENDIKNAINLMFWGI"
     primer_bind     1177..1196
                     /label=ccdB-fwd
                     /note="ccdB gene, forward primer"
     CDS             1335..2039
                     /codon_start=1
                     /product="monomeric derivative of DsRed fluorescent protein
                     (Shaner et al., 2004)"
                     /label=mCherry
                     /note="mammalian codon-optimized"
                     /translation="VSKGEEDNMAIIKEFMRFKVHMEGSVNGHEFEIEGEGEGRPYEGT
                     QTAKLKVTKGGPLPFAWDILSPQFMYGSKAYVKHPADIPDYLKLSFPEGFKWERVMNFE
                     DGGVVTVTQDSSLQDGEFIYKVKLRGTNFPSDGPVMQKKTMGWEASSERMYPEDGALKG
                     EIKQRLKLKDGGHYDAEVKTTYKAKKPVQLPGAYNVNIKLDITSHNEDYTIVEQYERAE
                     GRHSTGGMDELYK"
     primer_bind     complement(1477..1495)
                     /label=mCherry-R
                     /note="mCherry, reverse primer"
     polyA_signal    2643..2764
                     /label=SV40 poly(A) signal
                     /note="SV40 polyadenylation signal"
     primer_bind     complement(2680..2699)
                     /label=SV40pA-R
                     /note="SV40 polyA, reverse primer"
     primer_bind     2734..2753
                     /label=EBV-rev
                     /note="SV40 polyA terminator, reverse primer"
     rep_origin      complement(2771..3226)
                     /direction=LEFT
                     /label=f1 ori
                     /note="f1 bacteriophage origin of replication; arrow
                     indicates direction of (+) strand synthesis"
     primer_bind     complement(2908..2929)
                     /label=F1ori-F
                     /note="F1 origin, forward primer"
     primer_bind     3120..3139
                     /label=F1ori-R
                     /note="F1 origin, reverse primer"
     promoter        3253..3357
                     /gene="bla"
                     /label=AmpR promoter
     promoter        3359..3716
                     /label=SV40 promoter
                     /note="SV40 enhancer and early promoter"
     primer_bind     complement(3382..3402)
                     /label=pBABE 3'
                     /note="SV40 enhancer, reverse primer for pBABE vectors"
     rep_origin      3567..3702
                     /label=SV40 ori
                     /note="SV40 origin of replication"
     primer_bind     3629..3648
                     /label=SV40pro-F
                     /note="SV40 promoter/origin, forward primer"
     CDS             3751..4545
                     /codon_start=1
                     /gene="aph(3')-II (or nptII)"
                     /product="aminoglycoside phosphotransferase from Tn5"
                     /label=NeoR/KanR
                     /note="confers resistance to neomycin, kanamycin, and G418
                     (Geneticin(R))"
                     /translation="MIEQDGLHAGSPAAWVERLFGYDWAQQTIGCSDAAVFRLSAQGRP
                     VLFVKTDLSGALNELQDEAARLSWLATTGVPCAAVLDVVTEAGRDWLLLGEVPGQDLLS
                     SHLAPAEKVSIMADAMRRLHTLDPATCPFDHQAKHRIERARTRMEAGLVDQDDLDEEHQ
                     GLAPAELFARLKASMPDGEDLVVTHGDACLPNIMVENGRFSGFIDCGRLGVADRYQDIA
                     LATRDIAEELGGEWADRFLVLYGIAAPDSQRIAFYRLLDEFF"
     primer_bind     complement(3805..3824)
                     /label=Neo-R
                     /note="Neomycin resistance gene, reverse primer"
     primer_bind     4415..4434
                     /label=Neo-F
                     /note="Neomycin resistance gene, forward primer"
     primer_bind     complement(4733..4752)
                     /label=TK-pA-R
                     /note="Thymidine kinase polyA, reverse primer"
     polyA_signal    4777..4824
                     /label=HSV TK poly(A) signal
                     /note="herpes simplex virus thymidine kinase
                     polyadenylation signal (Cole and Stacy, 1985)"
     rep_origin      5153..5741
                     /direction=RIGHT
                     /label=ori
                     /note="high-copy-number ColE1/pMB1/pBR322/pUC origin of
                     replication"
     primer_bind     5642..5661
                     /label=pBR322ori-F
                     /note="pBR322 origin, forward primer"
ORIGIN
        1 tagttattaa tagtaatcaa ttacggggtc attagttcat agcccatata tggagttccg
       61 cgttacataa cttacggtaa atggcccgcc tggctgaccg cccaacgacc cccgcccatt
      121 gacgtcaata atgacgtatg ttcccatagt aacgccaata gggactttcc attgacgtca
      181 atgggtggag tatttacggt aaactgccca cttggcagta catcaagtgt atcatatgcc
      241 aagtacgccc cctattgacg tcaatgacgg taaatggccc gcctggcatt atgcccagta
      301 catgacctta tgggactttc ctacttggca gtacatctac gtattagtca tcgctattac
      361 catggtgatg cggttttggc agtacatcaa tgggcgtgga tagcggtttg actcacgggg
      421 atttccaagt ctccacccca ttgacgtcaa tgggagtttg ttttggcacc aaaatcaacg
      481 ggactttcca aaatgtcgta acaactccgc cccattgacg caaatgggcg gtaggcgtgt
      541 acggtgggag gtctatataa gcagagctgg tttagtgaac cgtcagatcc gctagcgcta
      601 ccggactcag atctcgagct caagcttcga attccgccac catgaagtct tccgcgtgga
      661 tccggcttac taaaagccag ataacagtat gcgtatttgc gcgctgattt ttgcggtata
      721 agaatatata ctgatatgta tacccgaagt atgtcaaaaa gaggtatgct atgaagcagc
      781 gtattacagt gacagttgac agcgacagct atcagttgct caaggcatat atgatgtcaa
      841 tatctccggt ctggtaagca caaccatgca gaatgaagcc cgtcgtctgc gtgccgaacg
      901 ctggaaagcg gaaaatcagg aagggatggc tgaggtcgcc cggtttattg aaatgaacgg
      961 ctcttttgct gacgagaaca ggggctggtg aaatgcagtt taaggtttac acctataaaa
     1021 gagagagccg ttatcgtctg tttgtggatg tacagagtga tattattgac acgcccgggc
     1081 gacggatggt gatccccctg gccagtgcac gtctgctgtc agataaagtc tcccgtgaac
     1141 tttacccggt ggtgcatatc ggggatgaaa gctggcgcat gatgaccacc gatatggcca
     1201 gtgtgccggt ctccgttatc ggggaagaag tggctgatct cagccaccgc gaaaatgaca
     1261 tcaaaaacgc cattaacctg atgttctggg gaatataaat gtcaggctcc cttatacaca
     1321 gccagtgaag acaagtgagc aagggcgagg aggataacat ggccatcatc aaggagttca
     1381 tgcgcttcaa ggtgcacatg gagggctccg tgaacggcca cgagttcgag atcgagggcg
     1441 agggcgaggg ccgcccctac gagggcaccc agaccgccaa gctgaaggtg accaagggtg
     1501 gccccctgcc cttcgcctgg gacatcctgt cccctcagtt catgtacggc tccaaggcct
     1561 acgtgaagca ccccgccgac atccccgact acttgaagct gtccttcccc gagggcttca
     1621 agtgggagcg cgtgatgaac ttcgaggacg gcggcgtggt gaccgtgacc caggactcct
     1681 ccctgcagga cggcgagttc atctacaagg tgaagctgcg cggcaccaac ttcccctccg
     1741 acggccccgt aatgcagaag aaaaccatgg gctgggaggc ctcctccgag cggatgtacc
     1801 ccgaggacgg cgccctgaag ggcgagatca agcagaggct gaagctgaag gacggcggcc
     1861 actacgacgc tgaggtcaag accacctaca aggccaagaa gcccgtgcag ctgcccggcg
     1921 cctacaacgt caacatcaag ttggacatca cctcccacaa cgaggactac accatcgtgg
     1981 aacagtacga acgcgccgag ggccgccact ccaccggcgg catggacgag ctgtacaagg
     2041 gtggatctgg aggttcaggt ggaagtttgg ctactacact tgaacgtatt gagaagaact
     2101 ttgtcattac tgacccaaga ttgccagata atcccattat attcgcgtcc gatagtttct
     2161 tgcagttgac agaatatagc cgtgaagaaa ttttgggaag aaactgcagg tttctacaag
     2221 gtcctgaaac tgatcgcgcg acagtgagaa aaattagaga tgccatagat aaccaaacag
     2281 aggtcactgt tcagctgatt aattatacaa agagtggtaa aaagttctgg aacctctttc
     2341 acttgcagcc tatgcgagat cagaagggag atgtccagta ctttattggg gttcagttgg
     2401 atggaactga gcatgtccga gatgctgccg agagagaggg agtcatgctg attaagaaaa
     2461 ctgcagaaaa tattgacgag ctgctgaagg agctggccga cctgaacctg gactagctcg
     2521 agcggccgcg actctagatc ataatcagcc ataccacatt tgtagaggtt ttacttgctt
     2581 taaaaaacct cccacacctc cccctgaacc tgaaacataa aatgaatgca attgttgttg
     2641 ttaacttgtt tattgcagct tataatggtt acaaataaag caatagcatc acaaatttca
     2701 caaataaagc atttttttca ctgcattcta gttgtggttt gtccaaactc atcaatgtat
     2761 cttaaggcgt aaattgtaag cgttaatatt ttgttaaaat tcgcgttaaa tttttgttaa
     2821 atcagctcat tttttaacca ataggccgaa atcggcaaaa tcccttataa atcaaaagaa
     2881 tagaccgaga tagggttgag tgttgttcca gtttggaaca agagtccact attaaagaac
     2941 gtggactcca acgtcaaagg nnnnnnnnnn nnnnnnnnnn nnnnnnnnnn nnnnnnnnnn
     3001 nnnnnnnnnt nnnnnnnnnn nnnnnnnnnn nnnnnnnnnn nnnnnnnnnn nnnnnnnnnn
     3061 nnnnnnnnnn nnnnnnnnnn nnnnnnnnnn nnnnnnnnnn ngnnnnnnnn nnnnnnnnnn
     3121 nnnnnnnnnn nnnnnnnnnn nnnnnnnnnn nnnnnnnnnn nnnnnnnnnn nnnnnnnnnn
     3181 nnnnnnnnnn nnnnnnnnnn nnnnnnnnnn nnnnnnnnnn nnnnnncagg tggcactttt
     3241 cggggaaatg tgcgcggaac ccctatttgt ttatttttct aaatacattc aaatatgtat
     3301 ccgctcatga gacaataacc ctgataaatg cttcaataat attgaaaaag gaagagtcct
     3361 gaggcggaaa gaaccagctg tggaatgtgt gtcagttagg gtgtggaaag tccccaggct
     3421 ccccagcagg cagaagtatg caaagcatgc atctcaatta gtcagcaacc aggtgtggaa
     3481 agtccccagg ctccccagca ggcagaagta tgcaaagcat gcatctcaat tagtcagcaa
     3541 ccatagtccc gcccctaact ccgcccatcc cgcccctaac tccgcccagt tccgcccatt
     3601 ctccgcccca tggctgacta atttttttta tttatgcaga ggccgaggcc gcctcggcct
     3661 ctgagctatt ccagaagtag tgaggaggct tttttggagg cctaggcttt tgcaaagatc
     3721 gatcaagaga caggatgagg atcgtttcgc atgattgaac aagatggatt gcacgcaggt
     3781 tctccggccg cttgggtgga gaggctattc ggctatgact gggcacaaca gacaatcggc
     3841 tgctctgatg ccgccgtgtt ccggctgtca gcgcaggggc gcccggttct ttttgtcaag
     3901 accgacctgt ccggtgccct gaatgaactg caagacgagg cagcgcggct atcgtggctg
     3961 gccacgacgg gcgttccttg cgcagctgtg ctcgacgttg tcactgaagc gggaagggac
     4021 tggctgctat tgggcgaagt gccggggcag gatctcctgt catctcacct tgctcctgcc
     4081 gagaaagtat ccatcatggc tgatgcaatg cggcggctgc atacgcttga tccggctacc
     4141 tgcccattcg accaccaagc gaaacatcgc atcgagcgag cacgtactcg gatggaagcc
     4201 ggtcttgtcg atcaggatga tctggacgaa gagcatcagg ggctcgcgcc agccgaactg
     4261 ttcgccaggc tcaaggcgag catgcccgac ggcgaggatc tcgtcgtgac ccatggcgat
     4321 gcctgcttgc cgaatatcat ggtggaaaat ggccgctttt ctggattcat cgactgtggc
     4381 cggctgggtg tggcggaccg ctatcaggac atagcgttgg ctacccgtga tattgctgaa
     4441 gagcttggcg gcgaatgggc tgaccgcttc ctcgtgcttt acggtatcgc cgctcccgat
     4501 tcgcagcgca tcgccttcta tcgccttctt gacgagttct tctgagcggg actctggggt
     4561 tcgaaatgac cgaccaagcg acgcccaacc tgccatcacg agatttcgat tccaccgccg
     4621 ccttctatga aaggttgggc ttcggaatcg ttttccggga cgccggctgg atgatcctcc
     4681 agcgcgggga tctcatgctg gagttcttcg cccaccctag ggggaggcta actgaaacac
     4741 ggaaggagac aataccggaa ggaacccgcg ctatgacggc aataaaaaga cagaataaaa
     4801 cgcacggtgt tgggtcgttt gttcataaac gcggggttcg gtcccagggc tggcactctg
     4861 tcgatacccc accgagaccc cattggggcc aatacgcccg cgtttcttcc ttttccccac
     4921 cccacccccc aagttcgggt gaaggcccag ggctcgcagc caacgtcggg gcggcaggcc
     4981 ctgccatagc ctcaggttac tcatatatac tttagattga tttaaaactt catttttaat
     5041 ttaaaaggat ctaggtgaag atcctttttg ataatctcat gaccaaaatc ccttaacgtg
     5101 agttttcgtt ccactgagcg tcagaccccg tagaaaagat caaaggatct tcttgagatc
     5161 ctttttttct gcgcgtaatc tgctgcttgc aaacaaaaaa accaccgcta ccagcggtgg
     5221 tttgtttgcc ggatcaagag ctaccaactc tttttccgaa ggtaactggc ttcagcagag
     5281 cgcagatacc aaatactgtc cttctagtgt agccgtagtt aggccaccac ttcaagaact
     5341 ctgtagcacc gcctacatac ctcgctctgc taatcctgtt accagtggct gctgccagtg
     5401 gcgataagtc gtgtcttacc gggttggact caagacgata gttaccggat aaggcgcagc
     5461 ggtcgggctg aacggggggt tcgtgcacac agcccagctt ggagcgaacg acctacaccg
     5521 aactgagata cctacagcgt gagctatgag aaagcgccac gcttcccgaa gggagaaagg
     5581 cggacaggta tccggtaagc ggcagggtcg gaacaggaga gcgcacgagg gagcttccag
     5641 ggggaaacgc ctggtatctt tatagtcctg tcgggtttcg ccacctctga cttgagcgtc
     5701 gatttttgtg atgctcgtca ggggggcgga gcctatggaa aaacgccagc aacgcggcct
     5761 ttttacggtt cctggccttt tgctggcctt ttgctcacat gttctttcct gcgttatccc
     5821 ctgattctgt ggataaccgt attaccgcca tgcat
//
